Addgene plasmid #234108: pKEK3236
Purpose: CCP expression in diverse gram-negative bacteria, with pre-cloned Golden Gate Compatible (BsaI) restriction sites to facilitate promoter swapping.
Depositing lab: Karl Klose. Depositing organization: University of Texas at San Antonio. Publication: Mobilizable shuttle vectors with fluorescent markers functional across different species of bacteria. Armstrong ZR, Alonso J, Stanton V, Patel N, Zogaj X, Cocioba SS, Klose KE. Appl Environ Microbiol. 2025 May 12:e0004525. doi: 10.1128/aem.00045-25. PubMed 40353662.
Backbone
  Vector backbone: Fn Ori-p15a-Kan
  Vector type: Bacterial Expression
Growth in bacteria
  Bacterial resistance: Kanamycin, 50 μg/mL
  Growth temperature: 37°C
  Growth strain: DH5alpha
  Copy number: Low Copy
Gene/Insert
  Gene/Insert name: sfCherry2
  Species: Synthetic
  Mutation: E117Q/T127I/G219A
  Promoter: pJ23100-BsaI
  Cloning method: Golden Gate
Terms and licenses: Academic/Nonprofit Terms; Industry Terms: Not Available to Industry
Depositor comments: Universal primer overhangs for promoter swapping: Forward 5'- GGCTACGGTCTCGCGAC-3'; Reverse 5'- GGCTACGGTCTCGTAAT -3'
How to cite: pKEK3236 was a gift from Karl Klose (Addgene plasmid # 234108 ; http://n2t.net/addgene:234108 ; RRID:Addgene_234108)
