[The description below was written by a language model from this plasmid's Addgene catalogue record and pLannotate feature annotations shown in this document.]
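Description:
pKEK3236 is a mobilizable bacterial shuttle and expression vector of about 6.4 kb, built on a backbone recorded as "Fn Ori-p15a-Kan" and intended for expressing a coloured/fluorescent reporter in diverse gram-negative bacteria. In E. coli it replicates from the p15A origin, which is compatible with ColE1-type plasmids, and the record lists it as low copy. Selection is by kanamycin through an aph(3')-Ia aminoglycoside phosphotransferase gene. The backbone name implies a second origin ("Fn Ori") for replication in another host. The automated annotation does not identify such an element, so it may lie in the unannotated portion of the sequence. The short RSF ori, IS1 and lacZα fragments that were detected are probably backbone remnants or partial matches rather than functional parts. An IncP (RP4/RK2-type) transfer region is present, comprising oriT, traJ, traK and a fragment of traI. It allows the plasmid to be mobilized by conjugation from a donor strain that supplies the remaining transfer functions in trans.

The payload is a synthetic sfCherry2 coding sequence, a monomeric red fluorescent protein derived from Discosoma, carrying the mutations E117Q, T127I and G219A. The purpose field calls the expressed product a "CCP" without expanding the abbreviation. Expression is driven by a constitutive Anderson-series promoter, listed as J23100, which the annotation tool matched as a fragment of the closely related J23119. The promoter is flanked by pre-installed BsaI sites, so it can be replaced in a single Golden Gate reaction using amplicons that carry the matching universal overhangs. This makes the plasmid a ready-made constitutive red marker for labelling bacteria across species, and also a scaffold for testing or tuning promoters in hosts where the default promoter performs poorly.
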