Features (pLannotate 1.2.2; 11 found; start..end, strand, type, name):
    306..698     -  CDS            traK: TRAK4_ECOLX - Experimental evidence at protein level: Swiss-Prot protein existence level 1. From Escherichia coli.
    924..1033    +  oriT           oriT: incP origin of transfer
   1066..1437    +  CDS            traJ: oriT-recognizing protein; traJ
   1475..2023    +  CDS            traI (fragment): TRAI6_ECOLX - Experimental evidence at protein level: Swiss-Prot protein existence level 1. The initiation process of transfer DNA synthesis requires the interaction of at least three plasmid-specific components (TraH, I, and J) at the transfer origin resulting in the assembly of a specialised nucleoprotein complex - the relaxosome. Site- and strand-specific cleavage at the transfer origin is dependent on TraI and TraJ. From Escherichia coli.
   2052..2867    -  CDS            KanR: aminoglycoside phosphotransferase; aph(3')-Ia; confers resistance to kanamycin in bacteria or G418 (Geneticin®) in eukaryotes
   3133..3801    -  CDS            sfCherry2: sfCherry2 is a basic (constitutively fluorescent) fluorescent protein published in 2017, derived from Discosoma sp.. It is reported to be a monomer.
   3846..3870    -  promoter       J23119(SpeI) promoter (fragment): bacterial promoter (Registry of Standard Biological Parts BBa J23119) modified to end with an SpeI site
   3873..3893    +  CDS            lacZα (fragment): LacZα fragment of β-galactosidase; lacZ fragment
   3947..4492    +  rep_origin     p15A ori: Plasmids containing the medium-copy-number p15A origin of replication can be propagated in E. coli cells that contain a second plasmid with the ColE1 origin.
   4580..4635    +  rep_origin     RSF ori (fragment): Plasmids containing the RSF 1030 origin of replication can be propagated in E. coli cells that contain additional plasmids with compatible origins.
   4754..4824    -  mobile_element IS1 (fragment): prokaryotic transposable element IS1
>Addgene plasmid #234108 | pKEK3236 | addgene full sequence | sequence record 467997 | Addgene NGS Result
AAAAAAAAATCTGACAATATATAAAGAGAATATATAAAGAGAATATCTTAGGGGATTTTAAAAAAATCCC
ACAGACTCAAAGACTTTTTTGACTTTTTAAATCCTAGAAACTATACTTTAAGTACTTATTTAAGTACATG
GATTTAGATTATGCAAACCGTTAATTATTCAACTTTTAGAAATGAACTATCTGATTCAATGGATAGAGTA
ACAAAAAATCATAGTCCTATGATTGTAACTAGAGGTTCAAAAAAAGAAGCAGTTGTTATGATGTCGTTAG
AGGATTTTAAAGCTTTGTTAGCAGCCTTTTTGTCCGGTGTTGGGTTGAAGGTGAAGCCGGTCGGGGCCGC
AGCGGGGGCCGGCTTTTCAGCCTTGCCCCCCTGCTTCGGCCGCCGTGGCTCCGGCGTCTTGGGTGCCGGC
GCGGGTTCCGCAGCCTTGGCCTGCGGTGCGGGCACATCGGCGGGCTTGGCCTTGATGTGCCGCCTGGCGT
GCGAGCGGAACGTCTCGTAGGAGAACTTGACCTTCCCCGTTTCCCGCATGTGCTCCCAAATGGTGACGAG
CGCATAGCCGGACGCTAACGCCGCCTCGACATCCGCCCTCACCGCCAGGAACGCAACCGCAGCCTCATCA
CGCCGGCGCTTCTTGGCCGCGCGGGATTCAACCCACTCGGCCAGCTCGTCGGTGTAGCTCTTTGGCATCG
TCTCTCGCCTGTCCCCTCAGTTCAGTAATTTCCTGCATTTGCCTGTTTCCAGTCGGTAGATATTCCACAA
AACAGCAGGGAAGCAGCGCTTTTCCGCTGCATAACCCTGCTTCGGGGTCATTATAGCGATTTTTTCGGTA
TATCCATCCTTTTTCGCACGATATACAGGATTTTGCCAAAGGGTTCGTGTAGACTTTCCTTGGTGTATCC
AACGGCGTCAGCCGGGCAGGATAGGTGAAGTAGGCCCACCCGCGAGCGGGTGTTCCTTCTTCACTGTCCC
TTATTCGCACCTGGCGGTGCTCAACGGGAATCCTGCTCTGCGAGGCTGGCCGGCTACCGCCGGCGTAACA
GATGAGGGCAAGCGGATGGCTGATGAAACCAAGCCAACCAGGAAGGGCAGCCCACCTATCAAGGTGTACT
GCCTTCCAGACGAACGAAGAGCGATTGAGGAAAAGGCGGCGGCGGCCGGCATGAGCCTGTCGGCCTACCT
GCTGGCCGTCGGCCAGGGCTACAAAATCACGGGCGTCGTGGACTATGAGCACGTCCGCGAGCTGGCCCGC
ATCAATGGCGACCTGGGCCGCCTGGGCGGCCTGCTGAAACTCTGGCTCACCGACGACCCGCGCACGGCGC
GGTTCGGTGATGCCACGATCCTCGCCCTGCTGGCGAAGATCGAAGAGAAGCAGGACGAGCTTGGCAAGGT
CATGATGGGCGTGGTCCGCCCGAGGGCAGAGCCATGACTTTTTTAGCCGCTAAAACGGCCGGGGGGTGCG
CGTGATTGCCAAGCACGTCCCCATGCGCTCCATCAAGAAGAGCGACTTCGCGGAGCTGGTGAAGTACATC
ACCGACGAGCAAGGCAAGACCGAGCGCCTGGGTCACGTGCGCGTCACGAACTGCGAGGCAAACACCCTGC
CCGCTGTCATGGCCGAGGTGATGGCGACCCAGCACGGCAACACCCGTTCCGAGGCCGACAAGACCTATCA
CCTCCTGGTTAGCTTCCGCGCGGGAGAGAAGCCCGACGCGGAGACGTTGCGCGCGATTGAGGACCGCATC
TGCGCTGGGCTTGGCTTCGCCGAGCATCAGCGCGTCAGTGCCGTGCATCACGACACCGACAACCTGCACA
TCCATATCGCCATCAACAAGATTCACCCGACCCGAAACACCATCCATGAGCCGTATCGGGCCTACCGCGC
CCTCGCTGACCTCTGCGCGACGCTCGAACGGGACTACGGGCTTGAGCGTGACAATCACGAAACGCGGCAG
CGCGTTTCCGAGAACCGCGCGAACGACATGGAGCGGCACGCGGGCGTGGAAAGCCTGGTCGGCTGCTCGC
GCTTTGTTAGCAGCCGGATCCTTAGAAAAACTCATCGAGCATCAAATGAAACTGCAATTTATTCATATCA
GGATTATCAATACCATATTTTTGAAAAAGCCGTTTCTGTAATGAAGGAGAAAACTCACCGAGGCAGTTCC
ATAGGATGGCAAGATCCTGGTATCGGTCTGCGATTCCGACTCGTCCAACATCAATACAACCTATTAATTT
CCCCTCGTCAAAAATAAGGTTATCAAGTGAGAAATCACCATGAGTGACGACTGAATCCGGTGAGAATGGC
AAAAGCTTATGCATTTCTTTCCAGACTTGTTCAACAGGCCAGCCATTACGCTCGTCATCAAAATCACTCG
CATCAACCAAACCGTTATTCATTCGTGATTGCGCCTGAGCGAGACGAAATACGCGATCGCTGTTAAAAGG
ACAATTACAAACAGGAATCGAATGCAACCGGCGCAGGAACACTGCCAGCGCATCAACAATATTTTCACCT
GAATCAGGATATTCTTCTAATACCTGGAATGCTGTTTTCCCGGGGATCGCAGTGGTGAGTAACCATGCAT
CATCAGGAGTACGGATAAAATGCTTGATGGTCGGAAGAGGCATAAATTCCGTCAGCCAGTTTAGTCTGAC
CATCTCATCTGTAACATCATTGGCAACGCTACCTTTGCCATGTTTCAGAAACAACTCTGGCGCATCGGGC
TTCCCATACAATCGATAGATTGTCGCACCTGATTGCCCGACATTATCGCGAGCCCATTTATACCCATATA
AATCAGCATCCATGTTGGAATTTAATCGCGGCCTCGAGCAAGACGTTTCCCGTTGAATATGGCTCATATG
TTTAGTCTCCTTTTTTTGTTATAAATATTTTATACACAAAAATCTTCGTTATTTAAATAAGTTTTATAGC
TATTTTTTCAAGATACAAAACTATTAATTAGTTATAATTAGGTTATTAGCTTAAAATTATAAACCAAATA
CGATGAGTGACAACCCAAAAGATCTCGATCCTCTACGCCGTTGGGGAGCAGGAAACAGCTATGACGGTAC
CAAAAAAAACCCCGCCCTGTCAGGGGCGGGGTTTTTTTTTGAGCTCTTATCATGTAGAGTGACGTGCCTC
CGCGCGCTCGTATTGCTCAACAATGGTGTAGTCCTCGTTATGTGACGTAATATCTAACTTAATGTCCACG
TTATAGGCCCCGGGCAATTGCACGGGCTTCTTGGCTTTGTAAGTAGTTTTGACTTCCGCGTCATAGTGTC
CACCATCCTTGAGCTTGAGTCGTTGGTTGATTTCACCCTTCAACGCACCGTCCTCTGGGTACATCCGTTC
CGTACTAGCTTCCCATCCCATAGTCTTCTTCTGCATCACTGGTCCATCAGAAGGGAAATTAATGCCGAGC
AGCTTAACTTTGTAGATGAACTGACCATCTTGCAGAGAAGAGTCCTGGGTTACCGTGACTACACCGCCGT
CTTCAAAATTCATTACACGCTCCCAGGTGAATCCCTCTGGAAAGGAAAGTTTCAAATAGTCCGGAATATC
AGCTGGATGCTTTACATACGCTTTCGAACCATACATAAACTGAGGACTTAAGATATCCCACGCGAACGGC
AGTGGACCGCCCTTAGTTACTTTCAGCTTGGCGGTTTGAGTTCCTTCGTAGGGGTGGCCTTCACCCTCAC
CTTCGATCTCGAACTCATGACCGTTGACAGACCCTTCCATGTGGACCTTAAAACGCATAAATTCCTTGAT
AATTGCCATATTATCTTCTTCCATGGGACTCTTTCTCCTCTTTAATCGAGACCAAGCTAGCACTGTACCT
AGGACTGAGCTAGCCGTCAAGAATTCACTGGCCGTCGTTTTACGGTCTCAGTCGACTACTCTAGAAATAT
TTTATCTGATTAATAAGATGATCTTCTTGAGATCGTTTTGGTCTGCGCGTAATCTCTTGCTCTGAAAACG
AAAAAACCGCCTTGCAGGGCGGTTTTTCGAAGGTTCTCTGAGCTACCAACTCTTTGAACCGAGGTAACTG
GCTTGGAGGAGCGCAGTCACCAAAACTTGTCCTTTCAGTTTAGCCTTAACCGGCGCATGACTTCAAGACT
AACTCCTCTAAATCAATTACCAGTGGCTGCTGCCAGTGGTGCTTTTGCATGTCTTTCCGGGTTGGACTCA
AGACGATAGTTACCGGATAAGGCGCAGCGGTCGGACTGAACGGGGGGTTCGTGCATACAGTCCAGCTTGG
AGCGAACTGCCTACCCGGAACTGAGTGTCAGGCGTGGAATGAGACAAACGCGGCCATAACAGCGGAATGA
CACCGGTAAACCGAAAGGCAGGAACAGGAGAGCGCACGAGGGAGCCGCCAGGGGGAAACGCCTGGTATCT
TTATAGTCCTGTCGGGTTTCGCCACCACTGATTTGAGCGTCAGATTTCGTGATGCTTGTCAGGGGGGCGG
AGCCTATGGAAAAACGGCTTTGCCGCGGCCCTCTCACTTCCCTGTTAAGTATCTTCCTGGCATCTTCCAG
GAAATCTCCGCCCCGTTCGTAAGCCATTTCCGCTCGCCGCAGTCGAACGACCGAGCGTAGCGAGTCAGTG
AGCGAGGAAGCGGAATATATCCTGTATCACATATTCTGCTGACGCACCGGTGCAGCCTTTTTTCTCCTGC
CACATGAAGCACTTCACTGACACCCTCATCAGTGCCAACATAGTAAGCCAGTATACACTCCGCTAGCGCT
GATGTCCGGCGGTGCTTTTGCCGTTACGCACCACCCCGTCAGTAGCTGAACAGGAGGGACAGCTAAAGCT
AGAAATGTACCAAATTTTACCTATTTTAGGATACTTTTCATGAAGCTCTTCTATTTTTCCCCAGTCCTTT
AATAGTCTACCTTTAGAGTCTCGTAAATAGTTATCTTTGTGACAGGGGCCTCTTTTATCTTTTTTAATGT
AACTATATGTTATTCCAACGTCACTATTACTATTATCCAAATCTTTTTTAGCATGCCAGTAAGAACTTTC
ATAACTTAACTCTATCTTTCGACCTCTTTGATATACAACAATAAAGCTATAGCCAGTAGTAACAACCTGT
TTTACTTTTGTTAAATCTATTAACTTCTTATTTATTTTTTTATGTTTTTTTGAAAATTTAAATATTTCTA
TATTCATTCCTACACTTCCTCAAATCCAAATGGTAGCTTATGATTCTCTTCTGGTTTCTTTTCTAATTTT
TTTATATTTGCAATAAAAACTCTTTTTCTATCTTTGATTTTTTTATTGTCCCAATTCCTCCAAGTATCAT
CACAAACCCTTTCAATATCATGTAAATGATGATGTCTAAATATTGATCTGACATAATACAGATCTAGGTC
TAGTTCATCACTTAACACAACTTCTCTAAGTCTTTCAGATGCTTCGATTGGTATGTAATCCTCTTTATTT
TTAGTATCTAAAGGCTTTTGCTTAAATTCTTCTTCTGTCTCTGCTACCTTACTAACTGTAAACTTGATAT
TTGTAATCTTACGACCATGTTTTCTGTGATGATCCTTGTCATCATAGGTTACAAAAATATCCGATAATTG
ATTAATCTCTTCTAGTGCTGGTAATAGGAACTTATTTTTAAAATTTGAATATCTGTTGCTGTAACTTTTA
GGTAAATCAAAATCATTAATCATATCATCGACATACAATACGCAATCAACTATATTAGCATACCCTGCTT
GTTCGCCTAATTTGCTTTTGAGAAGTAAGTATAATCTGCTTGAATACTTACTTTTAAATGAAAATAGTAA
CTGTCTTTCTGCTTTAGTAAAGTACTCTTGTAGTTGTATCATGTGTGGCATTAATGACCAATGAAACTCG
CAAATTAAAGCACTGCTTTTAGGGTCTGCTTCAATATATGCAAACCAGTTAGCTATCTTCGTTTGTTCTT
TATTCAGCCATACTGGCTTAGACATTATTGAGTGCATTAATTGCTTCAATCTCACTCTGTTATGCTTAAC
CCCTGTAGCTTTTTCAAGATCAGATAGGCTTATCTTATACCTGTGAAACTCTTTATCTTCTCTTTTAACC
ATTGAGGCAACTAAGAATATTAAGTTTTGTTCTTCTTTTGTAAGGCTATACTTTCCTGCAACAAGAGTAT
TAGACATAGCTATTTCTTTGCCAGCATTTACATTTTTAACTTCTTTCATAGAACTAGAGTCATTATCTCG
ATATACAAATTCTATAAAACTTCTATTAGTAAAACAACTACTTCATAAAAAAAAGTAGTTTTAACGATAC
AAAAAGTAGTTTTAAATTCAAAAAGTGATACAAAAAGTAGTTTTAAATTCAAAAAGTGATACAAAAAGTA
GTTTTAAATTTTTTAAAAAAGTGCTTCAAAGCCTTATGTAGCAATACTTACAGAGGATT
